Addgene plasmid #118441: pDRF1-GW ymScarletI-T2A-mTurquoise2
Purpose: Produces equimolar expression of yeast codon-optimized mScarletI and mTq2
Depositing lab: Bas Teusink. Depositing organization: Vrije Universiteit Amsterdam. Publication: In vivo characterisation of fluorescent proteins in budding yeast. Botman D, de Groot DH, Schmidt P, Goedhart J, Teusink B. Sci Rep. 2019 Feb 19;9(1):2234. doi: 10.1038/s41598-019-38913-z. PubMed 30783202.
Backbone
  Vector backbone: pDRF1-GW
  Vector type: Yeast Expression
  Selectable markers: URA3
Growth in bacteria
  Bacterial resistance: Ampicillin, 100 μg/mL
  Growth temperature: 37°C
  Growth strain: DH5alpha
  Copy number: High Copy
Gene/Insert
  Gene/Insert name: ymScarletI-T2A-mTurquoise2
  Species: Synthetic
  Cloning method: Restriction Enzyme; 5′ cloning site unknown (unknown if destroyed); 3′ cloning site unknown (unknown if destroyed)
  Sequencing primers: 5′ AACAATCGTTAATAATTAATTAATTGG; 3′ GAGTCACTTTAAAATTTGTATACAC
Terms and licenses: Academic/Nonprofit Terms; Industry Terms: Not Available to Industry
How to cite: pDRF1-GW ymScarletI-T2A-mTurquoise2 was a gift from Bas Teusink (Addgene plasmid # 118441 ; http://n2t.net/addgene:118441 ; RRID:Addgene_118441)
