[The description below was written by a language model from this plasmid's Addgene catalogue record and pLannotate feature annotations shown in this document.]
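Description:
pDRF1-GW ymScarletI-T2A-mTurquoise2 is an 8.5 kb yeast expression shuttle plasmid built on the Gateway-compatible pDRF1-GW backbone. In Saccharomyces cerevisiae it is maintained episomally through the 2μ origin of replication and selected by the URA3 auxotrophic marker (with its own promoter), which complements uracil auxotrophy and can be counterselected with 5-FOA. In E. coli it replicates from a high-copy ColE1/pUC-type origin and is selected with ampicillin through the β-lactamase gene. An f1 origin and lac promoter/operator remnants are carried over from the bacterial parent vector.

The payload is a synthetic open reading frame flanked by attB1 and attB2 sites. It consists of the red fluorescent protein mScarlet-I, described in the catalogue as yeast codon-optimized, followed by the cyan fluorescent protein mTurquoise2. The T2A sequence named in the insert is not annotated separately but would occupy the short gap between the two annotated coding regions. A T2A peptide causes ribosomal skipping during translation, so one transcript yields two separate proteins in roughly equimolar amounts, which is the stated purpose of the plasmid. Transcription ends at the S. cerevisiae ADH1 terminator downstream of attB2. The driving promoter is not named in the record; the region upstream of attB1 is annotated only with fragmentary yeast genomic matches.

The associated work concerns in vivo characterisation of fluorescent proteins in budding yeast. The construct fits that use by letting one fluorophore serve as an expression reference against which the other's signal can be normalised.
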