Features (pLannotate 1.2.2; 26 found; start..end, strand, type, name):
      3..257     -  CDS            BRP1 (fragment): BRP1_YEAST - Protein predicted: Swiss-Prot protein existence level 4. From Saccharomyces cerevisiae (strain ATCC 204508 / S288c) (Baker's yeast).
    359..375     -  promoter       ARG4 promoter (fragment): S. cerevisiae ARG4
    480..563     +  CDS            YG007_YEAST: Protein predicted: Swiss-Prot protein existence level 4. From Saccharomyces cerevisiae (strain ATCC 204508 / S288c) (Baker's yeast).
    800..824     +  protein_bind   attB1: mutant version of attB; recombination site for the Gateway® BP reaction BP Clonase™
    851..1546    +  CDS            mScarlet-I: mScarlet-I is a basic (constitutively fluorescent) red fluorescent protein published in 2016, derived from synthetic construct. It is reported to be a rapidly-maturing monomer with moderate acid sensitivity.
   1628..2347    +  CDS            mTurquoise2: enhanced monomeric variant of CFP (Goedhart et al., 2012) mammalian codon-optimized
   2357..2381    -  protein_bind   attB2: mutant version of attB; recombination site for the Gateway® BP reaction BP Clonase™
   2409..2435    +  misc_feature   MCS (fragment): pBluescript multiple cloning site
   2444..2462    -  promoter       T7 promoter: promoter for bacteriophage T7 RNA polymerase
   2463..2606    +  CDS            ADH1 (fragment): ADH1_YEAST - Also known as ADC1. Experimental evidence at protein level: Swiss-Prot protein existence level 1. This isozyme preferentially catalyzes the conversion of primary unbranched alcohols to their corresponding aldehydes. Also shows activity toward secondary alcohols. From Saccharomyces cerevisiae (strain ATCC 204508 / S288c) (Baker's yeast).
   2610..2797    +  terminator     ADH1 terminator: S. cerevisiae ADH1; transcription terminator for the S. cerevisiae alcohol dehydrogenase 1 (ADH1) gene
   2805..2962    +  CDS            lacZα (fragment): LacZα fragment of β-galactosidase; lacZ fragment
   2968..3019    -  misc_feature   bom (fragment): basis of mobility region from pBR322
   3024..3107    +  CDS            RAF1 (fragment): RAF_YEAST - Experimental evidence at transcript level: Swiss-Prot protein existence level 2. Antagonizes transcriptional repression of recombinase FLP by REP1-REP2. May play a role in plasmid partitioning. From Saccharomyces cerevisiae (strain ATCC 204508 / S288c) (Baker's yeast).
   3261..4607    -  rep_origin     2μ ori: yeast 2μ plasmid origin of replication
   4612..4628    -  promoter       tet promoter (fragment): E. coli promoter for tetracycline efflux protein gene
   4718..5521    -  CDS            URA3: orotidine-5'-phosphate decarboxylase, required for uracil biosynthesis; S. cerevisiae URA3; yeast auxotrophic marker, counterselectable with 5-fluoroorotic acid (5-FOA)
   5522..5737    -  promoter       URA3 promoter: S. cerevisiae URA3
   5848..5952    +  promoter       AmpR promoter: bla
   5953..6813    +  CDS            AmpR: β-lactamase; bla; confers resistance to ampicillin, carbenicillin, and related antibiotics
   6984..7572    +  rep_origin     ori: high-copy-number ColE1/pMB1/pBR322/pUC origin of replication
   7755..7847    +  CDS            lacI (fragment): lac repressor; lacI; The lac repressor binds to the lac operator to inhibit transcription in E. coli. This inhibition can be relieved by adding lactose or isopropyl-β-D-thiogalactopyranoside (IPTG).
   7860..7881    +  protein_bind   CAP binding site: CAP binding activates transcription in the presence of cAMP. E. coli catabolite activator protein
   7896..7926    +  promoter       lac promoter: promoter for the E. coli lac operon
   7934..7950    +  protein_bind   lac operator: The lac repressor binds to the lac operator to inhibit transcription in E. coli. This inhibition can be relieved by adding lactose or isopropyl-β-D-thiogalactopyranoside (IPTG). lac repressor encoded by lacI
   8031..8459    -  rep_origin     f1 ori (sequence partly withheld): f1 bacteriophage origin of replication; arrow indicates direction of (+) strand synthesis
>Addgene plasmid #118441 | pDRF1-GW ymScarletI-T2A-mTurquoise2 | depositor full sequence | sequence record 223804 | pDRF1-GW ymScarletI-T2A-mTurquoise2 sequence 8467 bps
CAAGCTTCCTGAAACGGAGAAACATAAACAGGCATTGCTGGGATCACCCATACATCACTCTGTTTTGCCT
GACCTTTTCCGGTAATTTGAAAACAAACCCGGTCTCGAAGCGGAGATCCGGCGATAATTACCGCAGAAAT
AAACCCATACACGAGACGTAGAACCAGCCGCACATGGCCGGAGAAACTCCTGCGAGAATTTCGTAAACTC
GCGCGCATTGCATCTGTATTTCCTAATGCGGCACTTCCAGGCCTCGATCGAGACCGTTTATCCATTGCTT
TTTTGTTGTCTTTTTCCCTCGTTCACAGAAAGTCTGAAGAAGCTATAGTAGAACTATGAGCTTTTTTTGT
TTCTGTTTTCCTTTTTTTTTTTTTTACCTCTGTGGAAATTGTTACTCTCACACTCTTTAGTTCGTTTGTT
TGTTTTGTTTATTCCAATTATGACCGGTGACGAAACGTGGTCGATGGTGGGTACCGCTTATGCTCCCCTC
CATTAGTTTCGATTATATAAAAAGGCCAAATATTGTATTATTTTCAAATGTCCTATCATTATCGTCTAAC
ATCTAATTTCTCTTAAATTTTTTCTCTTTCTTTCCTATAACACCAATAGTGAAAATCTTTTTTTCTTCTA
TATCTACAAAAACTTTTTTTTTCTATCAACCTCGTTGATAAATTTTTTCTTTAACAATCGTTAATAATTA
ATTAATTGGAAAATAACCATTTTTTCTCTCTTTTATACACACATTCAAAAGAAAGAAAAAAAATATACCC
CAGCCTCGACTAGTGAATTCGCGGCCATCACAAGTTTGTACAAAAAAGCAGGCTGCTAGCACTAGTAAGC
TTTTAATTAAATGGTTAGTAAAGGTGAAGCTGTTATAAAAGAATTCATGAGGTTTAAAGTTCATATGGAA
GGTTCAATGAATGGTCATGAATTTGAAATTGAAGGTGAAGGTGAAGGTAGACCATATGAAGGTACACAAA
CTGCTAAATTGAAAGTTACTAAAGGTGGTCCATTACCATTTTCTTGGGATATTTTGTCTCCACAATTCAT
GTATGGTTCTAGAGCTTTTATTAAGCATCCAGCTGATATTCCAGATTATTATAAACAATCTTTTCCTGAA
GGTTTTAAATGGGAAAGAGTTATGAATTTCGAAGATGGTGGTGCTGTTACTGTTACTCAAGATACTTCTT
TGGAAGATGGTACTTTAATCTATAAAGTTAAATTGAGAGGTACTAATTTTCCACCAGATGGTCCAGTTAT
GCAAAAGAAAACTATGGGTTGGGAAGCATCTACTGAAAGATTGTATCCAGAAGATGGTGTTTTGAAAGGA
GACATTAAGATGGCTTTGAGATTGAAAGATGGTGGTCGGTACCTGGCCGACTTCAAGACCACCTATAAAG
CTAAAAAACCAGTTCAAATGCCAGGTGCATATAATGTTGATAGAAAGTTAGATATAACGTCGCATAACGA
GGACTATACTGTAGTTGAACAATATGAACGTAGTGAAGGTAGACATAGTACCGGAGGAATGGATGAATTG
TATAAATCCGGAGAGGGCAGAGGAAGTCTTCTAACATGCGGTGACGTGGAGGAGAATCCCGGCCCTGGGG
ATCCACCGGTCGCCACCATGGTGAGCAAGGGCGAGGAGCTGTTCACCGGGGTGGTGCCCATCCTGGTCGA
GCTGGACGGCGACGTAAACGGCCACAAGTTCAGCGTGTCCGGCGAGGGCGAGGGCGATGCCACCTACGGC
AAGCTGACCCTGAAGTTCATCTGCACCACCGGCAAGCTGCCCGTGCCCTGGCCCACCCTCGTGACCACCC
TGTCCTGGGGCGTGCAGTGCTTCGCCCGCTACCCCGACCACATGAAGCAGCACGACTTCTTCAAGTCCGC
CATGCCCGAAGGCTACGTCCAGGAGCGCACCATCTTCTTCAAGGACGACGGCAACTACAAGACCCGCGCC
GAGGTGAAGTTCGAGGGCGACACCCTGGTGAACCGCATCGAGCTGAAGGGCATCGACTTCAAGGAGGACG
GCAACATCCTGGGGCACAAGCTGGAGTACAACTACTTTAGCGACAACGTCTATATCACCGCCGACAAGCA
GAAGAACGGCATCAAGGCCAACTTCAAGATCCGCCACAACATCGAGGACGGCGGCGTGCAGCTCGCCGAC
CACTACCAGCAGAACACCCCCATCGGCGACGGCCCCGTGCTGCTGCCCGACAACCACTACCTGAGCACCC
AGTCCAAGCTGAGCAAAGACCCCAACGAGAAGCGCGATCACATGGTCCTGCTGGAGTTCGTGACCGCCGC
CGGGATCACTCTCGGCATGGACGAGCTGTACAAGTAAAGCGGCCGCACCCAGCTTTCTTGTACAAAGTGG
TGTAGTTAATTCATGATGGCCGCTGCAGGTCGACCTCGAGGGGGGGCCCGGTACCCAATTCGCCCTATAG
TGAGTCGTATTACGCGCGGATCCAGCTTTGGACTTCTTCGCCAGAGGTTTGGTCAAGTCTCCAATCAAGG
TTGTCGGCTTGTCTACCTTGCCAGAAATTTACGAAAAGATGGAAAAGGGTCAAATCGTTGGTAGATACGT
TGTTGACACTTCTAAATAAGCGAATTTCTTATGATTTATGATTTTTATTATTAAATAAGTTATAAAAAAA
ATAAGTGTATACAAATTTTAAAGTGACTCTTAGGTTTTAAAACGANAATTCTTATTCTTGAGTAACTCTT
TCCTGTAGGTCAGGTTGCTTTCTCAGGTATAGCATGAGGTCGCTCTTATTGACCACACCTCTACCGGCAT
GCCAATTCACTGGCCGTCGTTTTACAACGTCGTGACTGGGAAAACCCTGGCGTTACCCAACTTAATCGCC
TTGCAGCACATCCCCCTTTCGCCAGCTGGCGTAATAGCGAAGAGGCCCGCACCGATCGCCCTTCCCAACA
GTTGCGCAGCCTGAATGGCGAATGGCGCCTGATGCGGTATTTTCTCCTTACGCATCTGTGCGGTATTTCA
CACCGCATAATCGGATCGTACTTGTTACCCATCATTGAATTTTGAACATCCGAACCTGGGAGTTTTCCCT
GAAACAGATAGTATATTTGAACCTGTATAATAATATATAGTCTAGCGCTTTACGGAAGACAATGTATGTA
TTTCGGTTCCTGGAGAAACTATTGCATCTATTGCATAGGTAATCTTGCACGTCGCATCCCCGGTTCATTT
TCTGCGTTTCCATCTTGCACTTCAATAGCATATCTTTGTTAACGAAGCATCTGTGCTTCATTTTGTAGAA
CAAAAATGCAACGCGAGAGCGCTAATTTTTCAAACAAAGAATCTGAGCTGCATTTTTACAGAACAGAAAT
GCAACGCGAAAGCGCTATTTTACCAACGAAGAATCTGTGCTTCATTTTTGTAAAACAAAAATGCAACGCG
AGAGCGCTAATTTTTCAAACAAAGAATCTGAGCTGCATTTTTACAGAACAGAAATGCAACGCGAGAGCGC
TATTTTACCAACAAAGAATCTATACTTCTTTTTTGTTCTACAAAAATGCATCCCGAGAGCGCTATTTTTC
TAACAAAGCATCTTAGATTACTTTTTTTCTCCTTTGTGCGCTCTATAATGCAGTCTCTTGATAACTTTTT
GCACTGTAGGTCCGTTAAGGTTAGAAGAAGGCTACTTTGGTGTCTATTTTCTCTTCCATAAAAAAAGCCT
GACTCCACTTCCCGCGTTTACTGATTACTAGCGAAGCTGCGGGTGCATTTTTTCAAGATAAAGGCATCCC
CGATTATATTCTATACCGATGTGGATTGCGCATACTTTGTGAACAGAAAGTGATAGCGTTGATGATTCTT
CATTGGTCAGAAAATTATGAACGGTTTCTTCTATTTTGTCTCTATATACTACGTATAGGAAATGTTTACA
TTTTCGTATTGTTTTCGATTCACTCTATGAATAGTTCTTACTACAATTTTTTTGTCTAAAGAGTAATACT
AGAGATAAACATAAAAAATGTAGAGGTCGAGTTTAGATGCAAGTTCAAGGAGCGAAAGGTGGATGGGTAG
GTTATATAGGGATATAGCACAGAGATATATAGCAAAGAGATACTTTTGAGCAATGTTTGTGGAAGCGGTA
TTCGCAATATTTTAGTAGCTCGTTACAGTCCGGTGCGTTTTTGGTTTTTTGAAAGTGCGTCTTCAGAGCG
CTTTTGGTTTTCAAAAGCGCTCTGAAGTTCCTATACTTTCTAGCTAGAGAATAGGAACTTCGGAATAGGA
ACTTCAAAGCGTTTCCGAAAACGAGCGCTTCCGAAAATGCAACGCGAGCTGCGCACATACAGCTCACTGT
TCACGTCGCACCTATATCTGCGTGTTGCCTGTATATATATATACATGAGAAGAACGGCATAGTGCGTGTT
TATGCTTAAATGCGTACTTATATGCGTCTATTTATGTAGGATGAAAGGTAGTCTAGTACCTCCTGTGATA
TTATCCCATTCCATGCGGGGTATCGTATGCTTCCTTCAGCACTACCCTTTAGCTGTTCTATATGCTGCCA
CTCCTCAATTGGATTAGTCTCATCCTTCAATGCTATCATTTCCTTTGATATTGGATCGATCCGATGATAA
GCTGTCAAACATGAGAATTGGGTAATAACTGATATAATTAAATTGAAGCTCTAATTTGTGAGTTTAGTAT
ACATGCATTTACTTATAATACAGTTTTTTAGTTTTGCTGGCCGCATCTTCTCAAATATGCTTCCCAGCCT
GCTTTTCTGTAACGTTCACCCTCTACCTTAGCATCCCTTCCCTTTGCAAATAGTCCTCTTCCAACAATAA
TAATGTCAGATCCTGTAGAGACCACATCATCCACGGTTCTATACTGTTGACCCAATGCGTCTCCCTTGTC
ATCTAAACCCACACCGGGTGTCATAATCAACCAATCGTAACCTTCATCTCTTCCACCCATGTCTCTTTGA
GCAATAAAGCCGATAACAAAATCTTTGTCGCTCTTCGCAATGTCAACAGTACCCTTAGTATATTCTCCAG
TAGATAGGGAGCCCTTGCATGACAATTCTGCTAACATCAAAAGGCCTCTAGGTTCCTTTGTTACTTCTTC
TGCCGCCTGCTTCAAACCGCTAACAATACCTGGGCCCACCACACCGTGTGCATTCGTAATGTCTGCCCAT
TCTGCTATTCTGTATACACCCGCAGAGTACTGCAATTTGACTGTATTACCAATGTCAGCAAATTTTCTGT
CTTCGAAGAGTAAAAAATTGTACTTGGCGGATAATGCCTTTAGCGGCTTAACTGTGCCCTCCATGGAAAA
ATCAGTCAAGATATCCACATGTGTTTTTAGTAAACAAATTTTGGGACCTAATGCTTCAACTAACTCCAGT
AATTCCTTGGTGGTACGAACATCCAATGAAGCACACAAGTTTGTTTGCTTTTCGTGCATGATATTAAATA
GCTTGGCAGCAACAGGACTAGGATGAGTAGCAGCACGTTCCTTATATGTAGCTTTCGACATGATTTATCT
TCGTTTCCTGCATGTTTTTGTTCTGTGCAGTTGGGTTAAGAATACTGGGCAATTTCATGTTTCTTCAACA
CTACATATGCGTATATATACCAATCTAAGTCTGTGCTCCTTCCTTCGTTCTTCCTTCTGTTCGGAGATTA
CCGAATCAAAAAAATTTCAAGGAAACCGAAATCAAAAAAAAGAATAAAAAAAAAATGATGAATTGAAAAG
CTAATTCTTGAAGACGAAAGGGCCTCGTGATACGCCTATTTTTATAGGTTAATGTCATGATAATAATGGT
TTCTTAGACGTCAGGTGGCACTTTTCGGGGAAATGTGCGCGGAACCCCTATTTGTTTATTTTTCTAAATA
CATTCAAATATGTATCCGCTCATGAGACAATAACCCTGATAAATGCTTCAATAATATTGAAAAAGGAAGA
GTATGAGTATTCAACATTTCCGTGTCGCCCTTATTCCCTTTTTTGCGGCATTTTGCCTTCCTGTTTTTGC
TCACCCAGAAACGCTGGTGAAAGTAAAAGATGCTGAAGATCAGTTGGGTGCACGAGTGGGTTACATCGAA
CTGGATCTCAACAGCGGTAAGATCCTTGAGAGTTTTCGCCCCGAAGAACGTTTTCCAATGATGAGCACTT
TTAAAGTTCTGCTATGTGGCGCGGTATTATCCCGTATTGACGCCGGGCAAGAGCAACTCGGTCGCCGCAT
ACACTATTCTCAGAATGACTTGGTTGAGTACTCACCAGTCACAGAAAAGCATCTTACGGATGGCATGACA
GTAAGAGAATTATGCAGTGCTGCCATAACCATGAGTGATAACACTGCGGCCAACTTACTTCTGACAACGA
TCGGAGGACCGAAGGAGCTAACCGCTTTTTTGCACAACATGGGGGATCATGTAACTCGCCTTGATCGTTG
GGAACCGGAGCTGAATGAAGCCATACCAAACGACGAGCGTGACACCACGATGCCTGTAGCAATGGCAACA
ACGTTGCGCAAACTATTAACTGGCGAACTACTTACTCTAGCTTCCCGGCAACAATTAATAGACTGGATGG
AGGCGGATAAAGTTGCAGGACCACTTCTGCGCTCGGCCCTTCCGGCTGGCTGGTTTATTGCTGATAAATC
TGGAGCCGGTGAGCGTGGGTCTCGCGGTATCATTGCAGCACTGGGGCCAGATGGTAAGCCCTCCCGTATC
GTAGTTATCTACACGACGGGGAGTCAGGCAACTATGGATGAACGAAATAGACAGATCGCTGAGATAGGTG
CCTCACTGATTAAGCATTGGTAACTGTCAGACCAAGTTTACTCATATATACTTTAGATTGATTTAAAACT
TCATTTTTAATTTAAAAGGATCTAGGTGAAGATCCTTTTTGATAATCTCATGACCAAAATCCCTTAACGT
GAGTTTTCGTTCCACTGAGCGTCAGACCCCGTAGAAAAGATCAAAGGATCTTCTTGAGATCCTTTTTTTC
TGCGCGTAATCTGCTGCTTGCAAACAAAAAAACCACCGCTACCAGCGGTGGTTTGTTTGCCGGATCAAGA
GCTACCAACTCTTTTTCCGAAGGTAACTGGCTTCAGCAGAGCGCAGATACCAAATACTGTTCTTCTAGTG
TAGCCGTAGTTAGGCCACCACTTCAAGAACTCTGTAGCACCGCCTACATACCTCGCTCTGCTAATCCTGT
TACCAGTGGCTGCTGCCAGTGGCGATAAGTCGTGTCTTACCGGGTTGGACTCAAGACGATAGTTACCGGA
TAAGGCGCAGCGGTCGGGCTGAACGGGGGGTTCGTGCACACAGCCCAGCTTGGAGCGAACGACCTACACC
GAACTGAGATACCTACAGCGTGAGCTATGAGAAAGCGCCACGCTTCCCGAAGGGAGAAAGGCGGACAGGT
ATCCGGTAAGCGGCAGGGTCGGAACAGGAGAGCGCACGAGGGAGCTTCCAGGGGGAAACGCCTGGTATCT
TTATAGTCCTGTCGGGTTTCGCCACCTCTGACTTGAGCGTCGATTTTTGTGATGCTCGTCAGGGGGGCGG
AGCCTATGGAAAAACGCCAGCAACGCGGCCTTTTTACGGTTCCTGGCCTTTTGCTGGCCTTTTGCTCACA
TGTTCTTTCCTGCGTTATCCCCTGATTCTGTGGATAACCGTATTACCGCCTTTGAGTGAGCTGATACCGC
TCGCCGCAGCCGAACGACCGAGCGCAGCGAGTCAGTGAGCGAGGAAGCGGAAGAGCGCCCAATACGCAAA
CCGCCTCTCCCCGCGCGTTGGCCGATTCATTAATGCAGCTGGCACGACAGGTTTCCCGACTGGAAAGCGG
GCAGTGAGCGCAACGCAATTAATGTGAGTTAGCTCACTCATTAGGCACCCCAGGCTTTACACTTTATGCT
TCCGGCTCGTATGTTGTGTGGAATTGTGAGCGGATAACAATTTCACACAGGAAACAGCTATGACCATGAT
TACGCCAAGCTTACCGCATCAGGAAATTGTAAGCGTTAATATTTTGTTAAAATTCGCGTTAAATTTTTGT
TAAATCAGCTCATTTTTTAACCAATAGGCCGAAATCGGCAAAATCCCTTATAAATCAAAAGAATAGACCG
AGATAGGGT
[37 nt withheld, positions 8130-8166]
AAAGAACGTGGACTCCAACGTCAAAGG
[49 nt withheld, positions 8194-8242]
T
[91 nt withheld, positions 8244-8334]
G
[124 nt withheld, positions 8336-8459]
CCATTCGC
