Features (pLannotate 1.2.2; 26 found; start..end, strand, type, name):
      3..257     -  CDS            BRP1 (fragment): BRP1_YEAST - Protein predicted: Swiss-Prot protein existence level 4. From Saccharomyces cerevisiae (strain ATCC 204508 / S288c) (Baker's yeast).
    359..375     -  promoter       ARG4 promoter (fragment): S. cerevisiae ARG4
    480..563     +  CDS            YG007_YEAST: Protein predicted: Swiss-Prot protein existence level 4. From Saccharomyces cerevisiae (strain ATCC 204508 / S288c) (Baker's yeast).
    800..824     +  protein_bind   attB1: mutant version of attB; recombination site for the Gateway® BP reaction BP Clonase™
    851..1546    +  CDS            mScarlet-I: mScarlet-I is a basic (constitutively fluorescent) red fluorescent protein published in 2016, derived from synthetic construct. It is reported to be a rapidly-maturing monomer with moderate acid sensitivity.
   1628..2347    +  CDS            mTurquoise2: enhanced monomeric variant of CFP (Goedhart et al., 2012) mammalian codon-optimized
   2357..2381    -  protein_bind   attB2: mutant version of attB; recombination site for the Gateway® BP reaction BP Clonase™
   2409..2435    +  misc_feature   MCS (fragment): pBluescript multiple cloning site
   2444..2462    -  promoter       T7 promoter: promoter for bacteriophage T7 RNA polymerase
   2463..2606    +  CDS            ADH1 (fragment): ADH1_YEAST - Also known as ADC1. Experimental evidence at protein level: Swiss-Prot protein existence level 1. This isozyme preferentially catalyzes the conversion of primary unbranched alcohols to their corresponding aldehydes. Also shows activity toward secondary alcohols. From Saccharomyces cerevisiae (strain ATCC 204508 / S288c) (Baker's yeast).
   2610..2797    +  terminator     ADH1 terminator: S. cerevisiae ADH1; transcription terminator for the S. cerevisiae alcohol dehydrogenase 1 (ADH1) gene
   2805..2962    +  CDS            lacZα (fragment): LacZα fragment of β-galactosidase; lacZ fragment
   2968..3019    -  misc_feature   bom (fragment): basis of mobility region from pBR322
   3024..3107    +  CDS            RAF1 (fragment): RAF_YEAST - Experimental evidence at transcript level: Swiss-Prot protein existence level 2. Antagonizes transcriptional repression of recombinase FLP by REP1-REP2. May play a role in plasmid partitioning. From Saccharomyces cerevisiae (strain ATCC 204508 / S288c) (Baker's yeast).
   3261..4607    -  rep_origin     2μ ori: yeast 2μ plasmid origin of replication
   4612..4628    -  promoter       tet promoter (fragment): E. coli promoter for tetracycline efflux protein gene
   4718..5521    -  CDS            URA3: orotidine-5'-phosphate decarboxylase, required for uracil biosynthesis; S. cerevisiae URA3; yeast auxotrophic marker, counterselectable with 5-fluoroorotic acid (5-FOA)
   5522..5737    -  promoter       URA3 promoter: S. cerevisiae URA3
   5848..5952    +  promoter       AmpR promoter: bla
   5953..6813    +  CDS            AmpR: β-lactamase; bla; confers resistance to ampicillin, carbenicillin, and related antibiotics
   6984..7572    +  rep_origin     ori: high-copy-number ColE1/pMB1/pBR322/pUC origin of replication
   7755..7847    +  CDS            lacI (fragment): lac repressor; lacI; The lac repressor binds to the lac operator to inhibit transcription in E. coli. This inhibition can be relieved by adding lactose or isopropyl-β-D-thiogalactopyranoside (IPTG).
   7860..7881    +  protein_bind   CAP binding site: CAP binding activates transcription in the presence of cAMP. E. coli catabolite activator protein
   7896..7926    +  promoter       lac promoter: promoter for the E. coli lac operon
   7934..7950    +  protein_bind   lac operator: The lac repressor binds to the lac operator to inhibit transcription in E. coli. This inhibition can be relieved by adding lactose or isopropyl-β-D-thiogalactopyranoside (IPTG). lac repressor encoded by lacI
   8031..8459    -  rep_origin     f1 ori (sequence partly withheld): f1 bacteriophage origin of replication; arrow indicates direction of (+) strand synthesis
>Addgene plasmid #118441 | pDRF1-GW ymScarletI-T2A-mTurquoise2 | addgene full sequence | sequence record 236402 | Addgene NGS Result
CAAGCTTCCTGAAACGGAGAAACATAAACAGGCATTGCTGGGATCACCCATACATCACTCTGTTTTGCCT
GACCTTTTCCGGTAATTTGAAAACAAACCCGGTCTCGAAGCGGAGATCCGGCGATAATTACCGCAGAAAT
AAACCCATACACGAGACGTAGAACCAGCCGCACATGGCCGGAGAAACTCCTGCGAGAATTTCGTAAACTC
GCGCGCATTGCATCTGTATTTCCTAATGCGGCACTTCCAGGCCTCGATCGAGACCGTTTATCCATTGCTT
TTTTGTTGTCTTTTTCCCTCGTTCACAGAAAGTCTGAAGAAGCTATAGTAGAACTATGAGCTTTTTTTGT
TTCTGTTTTCCTTTTTTTTTTTTTTACCTCTGTGGAAATTGTTACTCTCACACTCTTTAGTTCGTTTGTT
TGTTTTGTTTATTCCAATTATGACCGGTGACGAAACGTGGTCGATGGTGGGTACCGCTTATGCTCCCCTC
CATTAGTTTCGATTATATAAAAAGGCCAAATATTGTATTATTTTCAAATGTCCTATCATTATCGTCTAAC
ATCTAATTTCTCTTAAATTTTTTCTCTTTCTTTCCTATAACACCAATAGTGAAAATCTTTTTTTCTTCTA
TATCTACAAAAACTTTTTTTTTCTATCAACCTCGTTGATAAATTTTTTCTTTAACAATCGTTAATAATTA
ATTAATTGGAAAATAACCATTTTTTCTCTCTTTTATACACACATTCAAAAGAAAGAAAAAAAATATACCC
CAGCCTCGACTAGTGAATTCGCGGCCATCACAAGTTTGTACAAAAAAGCAGGCTGCTAGCACTAGTAAGC
TTTTAATTAAATGGTTAGTAAAGGTGAAGCTGTTATAAAAGAATTCATGAGGTTTAAAGTTCATATGGAA
GGTTCAATGAATGGTCATGAATTTGAAATTGAAGGTGAAGGTGAAGGTAGACCATATGAAGGTACACAAA
CTGCTAAATTGAAAGTTACTAAAGGTGGTCCATTACCATTTTCTTGGGATATTTTGTCTCCACAATTCAT
GTATGGTTCTAGAGCTTTTATTAAGCATCCAGCTGATATTCCAGATTATTATAAACAATCTTTTCCTGAA
GGTTTTAAATGGGAAAGAGTTATGAATTTCGAAGATGGTGGTGCTGTTACTGTTACTCAAGATACTTCTT
TGGAAGATGGTACTTTAATCTATAAAGTTAAATTGAGAGGTACTAATTTTCCACCAGATGGTCCAGTTAT
GCAAAAGAAAACTATGGGTTGGGAAGCATCTACTGAAAGATTGTATCCAGAAGATGGTGTTTTGAAAGGA
GACATTAAGATGGCTTTGAGATTGAAAGATGGTGGTCGGTACCTGGCCGACTTCAAGACCACCTATAAAG
CTAAAAAACCAGTTCAAATGCCAGGTGCATATAATGTTGATAGAAAGTTAGATATAACGTCGCATAACGA
GGACTATACTGTAGTTGAACAATATGAACGTAGTGAAGGTAGACATAGTACCGGAGGAATGGATGAATTG
TATAAATCCGGAGAGGGCAGAGGAAGTCTTCTAACATGCGGTGACGTGGAGGAGAATCCCGGCCCTGGGG
ATCCACCGGTCGCCACCATGGTGAGCAAGGGCGAGGAGCTGTTCACCGGGGTGGTGCCCATCCTGGTCGA
GCTGGACGGCGACGTAAACGGCCACAAGTTCAGCGTGTCCGGCGAGGGCGAGGGCGATGCCACCTACGGC
AAGCTGACCCTGAAGTTCATCTGCACCACCGGCAAGCTGCCCGTGCCCTGGCCCACCCTCGTGACCACCC
TGTCCTGGGGCGTGCAGTGCTTCGCCCGCTACCCCGACCACATGAAGCAGCACGACTTCTTCAAGTCCGC
CATGCCCGAAGGCTACGTCCAGGAGCGCACCATCTTCTTCAAGGACGACGGCAACTACAAGACCCGCGCC
GAGGTGAAGTTCGAGGGCGACACCCTGGTGAACCGCATCGAGCTGAAGGGCATCGACTTCAAGGAGGACG
GCAACATCCTGGGGCACAAGCTGGAGTACAACTACTTTAGCGACAACGTCTATATCACCGCCGACAAGCA
GAAGAACGGCATCAAGGCCAACTTCAAGATCCGCCACAACATCGAGGACGGCGGCGTGCAGCTCGCCGAC
CACTACCAGCAGAACACCCCCATCGGCGACGGCCCCGTGCTGCTGCCCGACAACCACTACCTGAGCACCC
AGTCCAAGCTGAGCAAAGACCCCAACGAGAAGCGCGATCACATGGTCCTGCTGGAGTTCGTGACCGCCGC
CGGGATCACTCTCGGCATGGACGAGCTGTACAAGTAAAGCGGCCGCACCCAGCTTTCTTGTACAAAGTGG
TGTAGTTAATTCATGATGGCCGCTGCAGGTCGACCTCGAGGGGGGGCCCGGTACCCAATTCGCCCTATAG
TGAGTCGTATTACGCGCGGATCCAGCTTTGGACTTCTTCGCCAGAGGTTTGGTCAAGTCTCCAATCAAGG
TTGTCGGCTTGTCTACCTTGCCAGAAATTTACGAAAAGATGGAAAAGGGTCAAATCGTTGGTAGATACGT
TGTTGACACTTCTAAATAAGCGAATTTCTTATGATTTATGATTTTTATTATTAAATAAGTTATAAAAAAA
ATAAGTGTATACAAATTTTAAAGTGACTCTTAGGTTTTAAAACGAAAATTCTTATTCTTGAGTAACTCTT
TCCTGTAGGTCAGGTTGCTTTCTCAGGTATAGCATGAGGTCGCTCTTATTGACCACACCTCTACCGGCAT
GCCAATTCACTGGCCGTCGTTTTACAACGTCGTGACTGGGAAAACCCTGGCGTTACCCAACTTAATCGCC
TTGCAGCACATCCCCCTTTCGCCAGCTGGCGTAATAGCGAAGAGGCCCGCACCGATCGCCCTTCCCAACA
GTTGCGCAGCCTGAATGGCGAATGGCGCCTGATGCGGTATTTTCTCCTTACGCATCTGTGCGGTATTTCA
CACCGCATAATCGGATCGTACTTGTTACCCATCATTGAATTTTGAACATCCGAACCTGGGAGTTTTCCCT
GAAACAGATAGTATATTTGAACCTGTATAATAATATATAGTCTAGCGCTTTACGGAAGACAATGTATGTA
TTTCGGTTCCTGGAGAAACTATTGCATCTATTGCATAGGTAATCTTGCACGTCGCATCCCCGGTTCATTT
TCTGCGTTTCCATCTTGCACTTCAATAGCATATCTTTGTTAACGAAGCATCTGTGCTTCATTTTGTAGAA
CAAAAATGCAACGCGAGAGCGCTAATTTTTCAAACAAAGAATCTGAGCTGCATTTTTACAGAACAGAAAT
GCAACGCGAAAGCGCTATTTTACCAACGAAGAATCTGTGCTTCATTTTTGTAAAACAAAAATGCAACGCG
AGAGCGCTAATTTTTCAAACAAAGAATCTGAGCTGCATTTTTACAGAACAGAAATGCAACGCGAGAGCGC
TATTTTACCAACAAAGAATCTATACTTCTTTTTTGTTCTACAAAAATGCATCCCGAGAGCGCTATTTTTC
TAACAAAGCATCTTAGATTACTTTTTTTCTCCTTTGTGCGCTCTATAATGCAGTCTCTTGATAACTTTTT
GCACTGTAGGTCCGTTAAGGTTAGAAGAAGGCTACTTTGGTGTCTATTTTCTCTTCCATAAAAAAAGCCT
GACTCCACTTCCCGCGTTTACTGATTACTAGCGAAGCTGCGGGTGCATTTTTTCAAGATAAAGGCATCCC
CGATTATATTCTATACCGATGTGGATTGCGCATACTTTGTGAACAGAAAGTGATAGCGTTGATGATTCTT
CATTGGTCAGAAAATTATGAACGGTTTCTTCTATTTTGTCTCTATATACTACGTATAGGAAATGTTTACA
TTTTCGTATTGTTTTCGATTCACTCTATGAATAGTTCTTACTACAATTTTTTTGTCTAAAGAGTAATACT
AGAGATAAACATAAAAAATGTAGAGGTCGAGTTTAGATGCAAGTTCAAGGAGCGAAAGGTGGATGGGTAG
GTTATATAGGGATATAGCACAGAGATATATAGCAAAGAGATACTTTTGAGCAATGTTTGTGGAAGCGGTA
TTCGCAATATTTTAGTAGCTCGTTACAGTCCGGTGCGTTTTTGGTTTTTTGAAAGTGCGTCTTCAGAGCG
CTTTTGGTTTTCAAAAGCGCTCTGAAGTTCCTATACTTTCTAGCTAGAGAATAGGAACTTCGGAATAGGA
ACTTCAAAGCGTTTCCGAAAACGAGCGCTTCCGAAAATGCAACGCGAGCTGCGCACATACAGCTCACTGT
TCACGTCGCACCTATATCTGCGTGTTGCCTGTATATATATATACATGAGAAGAACGGCATAGTGCGTGTT
TATGCTTAAATGCGTACTTATATGCGTCTATTTATGTAGGATGAAAGGTAGTCTAGTACCTCCTGTGATA
TTATCCCATTCCATGCGGGGTATCGTATGCTTCCTTCAGCACTACCCTTTAGCTGTTCTATATGCTGCCA
CTCCTCAATTGGATTAGTCTCATCCTTCAATGCTATCATTTCCTTTGATATTGGATCGATCCGATGATAA
GCTGTCAAACATGAGAATTGGGTAATAACTGATATAATTAAATTGAAGCTCTAATTTGTGAGTTTAGTAT
ACATGCATTTACTTATAATACAGTTTTTTAGTTTTGCTGGCCGCATCTTCTCAAATATGCTTCCCAGCCT
GCTTTTCTGTAACGTTCACCCTCTACCTTAGCATCCCTTCCCTTTGCAAATAGTCCTCTTCCAACAATAA
TAATGTCAGATCCTGTAGAGACCACATCATCCACGGTTCTATACTGTTGACCCAATGCGTCTCCCTTGTC
ATCTAAACCCACACCGGGTGTCATAATCAACCAATCGTAACCTTCATCTCTTCCACCCATGTCTCTTTGA
GCAATAAAGCCGATAACAAAATCTTTGTCGCTCTTCGCAATGTCAACAGTACCCTTAGTATATTCTCCAG
TAGATAGGGAGCCCTTGCATGACAATTCTGCTAACATCAAAAGGCCTCTAGGTTCCTTTGTTACTTCTTC
TGCCGCCTGCTTCAAACCGCTAACAATACCTGGGCCCACCACACCGTGTGCATTCGTAATGTCTGCCCAT
TCTGCTATTCTGTATACACCCGCAGAGTACTGCAATTTGACTGTATTACCAATGTCAGCAAATTTTCTGT
CTTCGAAGAGTAAAAAATTGTACTTGGCGGATAATGCCTTTAGCGGCTTAACTGTGCCCTCCATGGAAAA
ATCAGTCAAGATATCCACATGTGTTTTTAGTAAACAAATTTTGGGACCTAATGCTTCAACTAACTCCAGT
AATTCCTTGGTGGTACGAACATCCAATGAAGCACACAAGTTTGTTTGCTTTTCGTGCATGATATTAAATA
GCTTGGCAGCAACAGGACTAGGATGAGTAGCAGCACGTTCCTTATATGTAGCTTTCGACATGATTTATCT
TCGTTTCCTGCATGTTTTTGTTCTGTGCAGTTGGGTTAAGAATACTGGGCAATTTCATGTTTCTTCAACA
CTACATATGCGTATATATACCAATCTAAGTCTGTGCTCCTTCCTTCGTTCTTCCTTCTGTTCGGAGATTA
CCGAATCAAAAAAATTTCAAGGAAACCGAAATCAAAAAAAAGAATAAAAAAAAAATGATGAATTGAAAAG
CTAATTCTTGAAGACGAAAGGGCCTCGTGATACGCCTATTTTTATAGGTTAATGTCATGATAATAATGGT
TTCTTAGACGTCAGGTGGCACTTTTCGGGGAAATGTGCGCGGAACCCCTATTTGTTTATTTTTCTAAATA
CATTCAAATATGTATCCGCTCATGAGACAATAACCCTGATAAATGCTTCAATAATATTGAAAAAGGAAGA
GTATGAGTATTCAACATTTCCGTGTCGCCCTTATTCCCTTTTTTGCGGCATTTTGCCTTCCTGTTTTTGC
TCACCCAGAAACGCTGGTGAAAGTAAAAGATGCTGAAGATCAGTTGGGTGCACGAGTGGGTTACATCGAA
CTGGATCTCAACAGCGGTAAGATCCTTGAGAGTTTTCGCCCCGAAGAACGTTTTCCAATGATGAGCACTT
TTAAAGTTCTGCTATGTGGCGCGGTATTATCCCGTATTGACGCCGGGCAAGAGCAACTCGGTCGCCGCAT
ACACTATTCTCAGAATGACTTGGTTGAGTACTCACCAGTCACAGAAAAGCATCTTACGGATGGCATGACA
GTAAGAGAATTATGCAGTGCTGCCATAACCATGAGTGATAACACTGCGGCCAACTTACTTCTGACAACGA
TCGGAGGACCGAAGGAGCTAACCGCTTTTTTGCACAACATGGGGGATCATGTAACTCGCCTTGATCGTTG
GGAACCGGAGCTGAATGAAGCCATACCAAACGACGAGCGTGACACCACGATGCCTGTAGCAATGGCAACA
ACGTTGCGCAAACTATTAACTGGCGAACTACTTACTCTAGCTTCCCGGCAACAATTAATAGACTGGATGG
AGGCGGATAAAGTTGCAGGACCACTTCTGCGCTCGGCCCTTCCGGCTGGCTGGTTTATTGCTGATAAATC
TGGAGCCGGTGAGCGTGGGTCTCGCGGTATCATTGCAGCACTGGGGCCAGATGGTAAGCCCTCCCGTATC
GTAGTTATCTACACGACGGGGAGTCAGGCAACTATGGATGAACGAAATAGACAGATCGCTGAGATAGGTG
CCTCACTGATTAAGCATTGGTAACTGTCAGACCAAGTTTACTCATATATACTTTAGATTGATTTAAAACT
TCATTTTTAATTTAAAAGGATCTAGGTGAAGATCCTTTTTGATAATCTCATGACCAAAATCCCTTAACGT
GAGTTTTCGTTCCACTGAGCGTCAGACCCCGTAGAAAAGATCAAAGGATCTTCTTGAGATCCTTTTTTTC
TGCGCGTAATCTGCTGCTTGCAAACAAAAAAACCACCGCTACCAGCGGTGGTTTGTTTGCCGGATCAAGA
GCTACCAACTCTTTTTCCGAAGGTAACTGGCTTCAGCAGAGCGCAGATACCAAATACTGTTCTTCTAGTG
TAGCCGTAGTTAGGCCACCACTTCAAGAACTCTGTAGCACCGCCTACATACCTCGCTCTGCTAATCCTGT
TACCAGTGGCTGCTGCCAGTGGCGATAAGTCGTGTCTTACCGGGTTGGACTCAAGACGATAGTTACCGGA
TAAGGCGCAGCGGTCGGGCTGAACGGGGGGTTCGTGCACACAGCCCAGCTTGGAGCGAACGACCTACACC
GAACTGAGATACCTACAGCGTGAGCTATGAGAAAGCGCCACGCTTCCCGAAGGGAGAAAGGCGGACAGGT
ATCCGGTAAGCGGCAGGGTCGGAACAGGAGAGCGCACGAGGGAGCTTCCAGGGGGAAACGCCTGGTATCT
TTATAGTCCTGTCGGGTTTCGCCACCTCTGACTTGAGCGTCGATTTTTGTGATGCTCGTCAGGGGGGCGG
AGCCTATGGAAAAACGCCAGCAACGCGGCCTTTTTACGGTTCCTGGCCTTTTGCTGGCCTTTTGCTCACA
TGTTCTTTCCTGCGTTATCCCCTGATTCTGTGGATAACCGTATTACCGCCTTTGAGTGAGCTGATACCGC
TCGCCGCAGCCGAACGACCGAGCGCAGCGAGTCAGTGAGCGAGGAAGCGGAAGAGCGCCCAATACGCAAA
CCGCCTCTCCCCGCGCGTTGGCCGATTCATTAATGCAGCTGGCACGACAGGTTTCCCGACTGGAAAGCGG
GCAGTGAGCGCAACGCAATTAATGTGAGTTAGCTCACTCATTAGGCACCCCAGGCTTTACACTTTATGCT
TCCGGCTCGTATGTTGTGTGGAATTGTGAGCGGATAACAATTTCACACAGGAAACAGCTATGACCATGAT
TACGCCAAGCTTACCGCATCAGGAAATTGTAAGCGTTAATATTTTGTTAAAATTCGCGTTAAATTTTTGT
TAAATCAGCTCATTTTTTAACCAATAGGCCGAAATCGGCAAAATCCCTTATAAATCAAAAGAATAGACCG
AGATAGGGT
[37 nt withheld, positions 8130-8166]
AAAGAACGTGGACTCCAACGTCAAAGG
[49 nt withheld, positions 8194-8242]
T
[91 nt withheld, positions 8244-8334]
G
[124 nt withheld, positions 8336-8459]
CCATTCGC
